>Addgene plasmid #235283 | EF1a-mRuby2(miR.FF4)-TS.FF4x1-bGH | addgene full sequence | sequence record 472809 | Addgene NGS Result
CGCTAGTAGACTGCAGGTGGGCCCGAGCTTAAGTAACTAACTAACAGGAAGAGTTTGTAGAAACGCAAAA
AGGCCATCCGTCAGGATGGCCTTCTGCTTAGTTTGATGCCTGGCAGTTTATGGCGGGCGTCCTGCCCGCC
ACCCTCCGGGCCGTTGCTTCACAACGTTCAAATCCGCTCCCGGCGGATTTGTCCTACTCAGGAGAGCGTT
CACCGACAAACAACAGATAAAACGAAAGGCCCAGTCTTCCGACTGAGCCTTTCGTTTTATTTGATGCCTG
GCAGTTCCCTACTCTCGCTTAGTAGTTAGACGTCCCCGAGATCCATGCTAGCGGTAATACGGTTATCCAC
AGAATCAGGGGATAACGCAGGAAAGAACATGTGAGCAAAAGGCCAGCAAAAGGCCAGGAACCGTAAAAAG
GCCGCGTTGCTGGCGTTTTTCCATAGGCTCCGCCCCCCTGACGAGCATCACAAAAATCGACGCTCAAGTC
AGAGGTGGCGAAACCCGACAGGACTATAAAGATACCAGGCGTTTCCCCCTGGAAGCTCCCTCGTGCGCTC
TCCTGTTCCGACCCTGCCGCTTACCGGATACCTGTCCGCCTTTCTCCCTTCGGGAAGCGTGGCGCTTTCT
CATAGCTCACGCTGTAGGTATCTCAGTTCGGTGTAGGTCGTTCGCTCCAAGCTGGGCTGTGTGCACGAAC
CCCCCGTTCAGCCCGACCGCTGCGCCTTATCCGGTAACTATCGTCTTGAGTCCAACCCGGTAAGACACGA
CTTATCGCCACTGGCAGCAGCCACTGGTAACAGGATTAGCAGAGCGAGGTATGTAGGCGGTGCTACAGAG
TTCTTGAAGTGGTGGCCTAACTACGGCTACACTAGAAGAACAGTATTTGGTATCTGCGCTCTGCTGAAGC
CAGTTACCTTCGGAAAAAGAGTTGGTAGCTCTTGATCCGGCAAACAAACCACCGCTGGTAGCGGTGGTTT
TTTTGTTTGCAAGCAGCAGATTACGCGCAGAAAAAAAGGATCTCAAGAAGATCCTTTGATCTTTTCTACG
GGGTCTGACGCTCAGTGGAACGGGGCCCAATCTGAATAATGTTACAACCAATTAACCAATTCTGATTAGA
AAAACTCATCGAGCATCAAATGAAACTGCAATTTATTCATATCAGGATTATCAATACCATATTTTTGAAA
AAGCCGTTTCTGTAATGAAGGAGAAAACTCACCGAGGCAGTTCCATAGGATGGCAAGATCCTGGTATCGG
TCTGCGATTCCGACTCGTCCAACATCAATACAACCTATTAATTTCCCCTCGTCAAAAATAAGGTTATCAA
GTGAGAAATCACCATGAGTGACGACTGAATCCGGTGAGAATGGCAAAAGTTTATGCATTTCTTTCCAGAC
TTGTTCAACAGGCCAGCCATTACGCTCGTCATCAAAATCACTCGCATCAACCAAACCGTTATTCATTCGT
GATTGCGCCTGAGCTAGACGAAATACGCGATCGCTGTTAAAAGGACAATTACAAACAGGAATCGAATGCA
ACCGGCGCAGGAACACTGCCAGCGCATCAACAATATTTTCACCTGAATCAGGATATTCTTCTAATACCTG
GAATGCTGTTTTTCCGGGGATCGCAGTGGTGAGTAACCATGCATCACCAGGAGTACGGATAAAATGCTTG
ATGGTCGGAAGAGGCATAAATTCCGTCAGCCAGTTTAGTCTGACCATCTCATCTGTAACATCATTGGCAA
CGCTACCTTTGCCATGTTTCAGAAACAACTCTGGCGCATCGGGCTTCCCATACAAGCGATAGATTGTCGC
ACCTGATTGCCCGACATTATCGCGAGCCCATTTATACCCATATAAATCAGCATCCATGTTGGAATTTAAT
CGCGGCCTCGACGTTTCCCGTTGAATATGGCTCATAACACCCCTTGTATTACTGTTTATGTAAGCAGACA
GTTTTATTGTTCATGATGATATATTTTTATCTTGTGCAATGTAACATCAGAGATTTTGAGACACGGGCAC
CTGCAGTCTTCGTACTGCTCCGGTGCCCGTCAGTGGGCAGAGCGCACATCGCCCACAGTCCCCGAGAAGT
TGGGGGGAGGGGTCGGCAATTGAACCGGTGCCTAGAGAAGGTGGCGCGGGGTAAACTGGGAAAGTGATGT
CGTGTACTGGCTCCGCCTTTTTCCCGAGGGTGGGGGAGAACCGTATATAAGTGCAGTAGTCGCCGTGAAC
GTTCTTTTTCGCAACGGGTTTGCCGCCAGAACACAGGTAAGTGCCGTGTGTGGTTCCCGCGGGCCTGGCC
TCTTTACGGGTTATGGCCCTTGCGTGCCTTGAATTACTTCCACGCCCCTGGCTGCAGTACGTGATTCTTG
ATCCCGAGCTTCGGGTTGGAAGTGGGTGGGAGAGTTCGAGGCCTTGCGCTTAAGGAGCCCCTTCGCCTCG
TGCTTGAGTTGAGGCCTGGCTTGGGCGCTGGGGCCGCCGCGTGCGAATCTGGTGGCACCTTCGCGCCTGT
CTCGCTGCTTTCGATAAGTCTCTAGCCATTTAAAATTTTTGATGACCTGCTGCGACGCTTTTTTTCTGGC
AAGATAGTCTTGTAAATGCGGGCCAAGATCTGCACACTGGTATTTCGGTTTTTGGGGCCGCGGGCGGCGA
CGGGGCCCGTGCGTCCCAGCGCACATGTTCGGCGAGGCGGGGCCTGCGAGCGCGGCCACCGAGAATCGGA
CGGGGGTAGTCTCAAGCTGGCCGGCCTGCTCTGGTGCCTGGCCTCGCGCCGCCGTGTATCGCCCCGCCCT
GGGCGGCAAGGCTGGCCCGGTCGGCACCAGTTGCGTGAGCGGAAAGATGGCCGCTTCCCGGCCCTGCTGC
AGGGAGCTCAAAATGGAGGACGCGGCGCTCGGGAGAGCGGGCGGGTGAGTCACCCACACAAAGGAAAAGG
GCCTTTCCGTCCTCAGCCGTCGCTTCATGTGACTCCACGGAGTACCGGGCGCCGTCCAGGCACCTCGATT
AGTTCTCGAGCTTTTGGAGTACGTCGTCTTTAGGTTGGGGGGAGGGGTTTTATGCGATGGAGTTTCCCCA
CACTGAGTGGGTGGAGACTGAAGTTAGGCCAGCTTGGCACTTGATGTAATTCTCCTTGGAATTTGCCCTT
TTTGAGTTTGGATCTTGGTTCATTCTCAAGCCTCAGACAGTGGTTCAAAGTTTTTTTCTTCCATTTCAGG
TGTCGTGAGAGCTCGTTTAGTGAACCGTCAGATCGCCTGGAGACGCCATCCACGCTGTAATGGCCACCAT
GGTGTCTAAGGGCGAAGAGCTGATCAAGGAAAATATGCGTATGAAGGTGAGTATGTGCTCGCTTCGGCAG
CACATATACTATGTTTGAATGAGGCTTCAGTACTTTACAGAATCGTTGCCTGCACATCTTGGAAACACTT
GCTGGGATTACTTCTTCAGGTTAACCCAACAGAAGGCTCGAGTGCTGTTGACAGTGAGCGCCGCTTGAAG
TCTTTAATTAAATAGTGAAGCCACAGATGTATTTAATTAAAGACTTCAAGCGGTGCCTACTGCCTCGGAG
AATTCAAGGGGCTACTTTAGGAGCAATTATCTTGTTTACTAAAACTGAATACCTTGCTATCTCTTTGATA
CATTTTTACAAAGCTGAATTAAAATGGTATAAATTAAATCACTTTTTTCAATTGTTTCCTTTTTTTTCCT
CAGGTGGTCATGGAAGGTTCGGTCAACGGCCACCAATTCAAATGCACAGGTGAAGGAGAAGGCAATCCGT
ACATGGGAACTCAAACCATGAGGATCAAAGTCATCGAGGGAGGACCCCTGCCATTTGCCTTTGACATTCT
TGCCACGTCGTTCATGTATGGCAGCCGTACTTTTATCAAGTACCCGAAAGGCATTCCTGATTTCTTTAAA
CAGTCCTTTCCTGAGGGTTTTACTTGGGAAAGAGTTACGAGATACGAAGATGGTGGAGTCGTCACCGTCA
TGCAGGACACCAGCCTTGAGGATGGCTGTCTCGTTTACCACGTCCAAGTCAGAGGGGTAAACTTTCCCTC
CAATGGTCCCGTGATGCAGAAGAAGACCAAGGGTTGGGAGCCTAATACAGAGATGATGTATCCAGCAGAT
GGTGGTCTGAGGGGATACACTCATATGGCACTGAAAGTTGATGGTGGTGGCCATCTGTCTTGCTCTTTCG
TAACAACTTACAGGTCAAAAAAGACCGTCGGGAACATCAAGATGCCCGGTATCCATGCCGTTGATCACCG
CCTGGAAAGGTTAGAGGAAAGTGACAATGAAATGTTCGTAGTACAACGCGAACACGCAGTTGCCAAGTTC
GCCGGGCTTGGTGGTGGGATGGACGAGCTGTACAAGTAACAACAAGCTTGTGGCCGCTTGAAGTCTTTAA
TTAAACCTAGGAGGAGTTGCACCTGTGCCTTCTAGTTGCCAGCCATCTGTTGTTTGCCCCTCCCCCGTGC
CTTCCTTGACCCTGGAAGGTGCCACTCCCACTGTCCTTTCCTAATAAAATGAGGAAATTGCATCGCATTG
TCTGAGTAGGTGTCATTCTATTCTGGGGGGTGGGGTGGGGCAGGACAGCAAGGGGGAGGATTGGGAAGAC
AATAGCAGGCATGCTGGGGATGCGGTGGGCTCTATGG
Features (pLannotate 1.2.2; 13 found; start..end, strand, type, name):
     68..95      -  terminator     rrnB T2 terminator: transcription terminator T2 from the E. coli rrnB gene
    227..270     +  terminator     rrnB T1 terminator: Escherichia coli rrnB; transcription terminator T1 from the E. coli rrnB gene
    438..1026    -  rep_origin     ori: high-copy-number ColE1/pMB1/pBR322/pUC origin of replication
   1116..1925    -  CDS            KanR: aminoglycoside phosphotransferase; aph(3')-Ia; confers resistance to kanamycin in bacteria or G418 (Geneticin®) in eukaryotes
   2065..2276    +  promoter       EF-1α core promoter: core promoter for human elongation factor EF-1α
   2277..2390    +  intron         EF-1α intron A (fragment): intron upstream of the start codon of human EF-1α
   3016..3219    +  intron         EF-1α intron A: truncated intron upstream of the start codon of human EF-1α
   3228..3262    +  promoter       TRE3GV promoter (fragment): 3rd-generation Tet-responsive promoter that can be activated by binding of Tet-On® 3G, optimized for retroviral and lentiviral vectors
   3289..3345    +  CDS            mRuby2 (fragment): mRuby2 is a basic (constitutively fluorescent) red fluorescent protein published in 2012, derived from Entacmaea quadricolor. It has moderate acid sensitivity.
   3375..3468    +  ncRNA          5' miR-30a: sequence upstream of the 71-nt precursor of the human miR-30a microRNA (Zeng et al., 2002) miRNA
   3573..3685    +  ncRNA          3' miR-30a: sequence downstream of the 71-nt precursor of the human miR-30a microRNA (Zeng et al., 2002) miRNA
   3712..4376    +  CDS            mRuby2 (fragment): monomeric red fluorescent protein derived from mRuby, with improved photophysical properties (Lam et al., 2012)
   4433..4657    +  polyA_signal   bGH poly(A) signal: bovine growth hormone polyadenylation signal
