[The description below was written by a language model from this plasmid's Addgene catalogue record and pLannotate feature annotations shown in this document.]
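Description:
EF1a-mRuby2(miR.FF4)-TS.FF4x1-bGH is a mammalian expression plasmid for synthetic biology that carries a single-transcript "ComMAND" closed-loop microRNA circuit controlling the red fluorescent protein mRuby2. It was assembled by Golden Gate cloning into the compact pShip.USI (upstream inverted) backbone. The backbone provides a high-copy ColE1/pUC-type origin and a kanamycin resistance gene (aph(3')-Ia) for propagation in E. coli. rrnB T1 and T2 terminators insulate these bacterial elements.

The transcription unit is driven by the human EF1a promoter, annotated as the core promoter followed by its intron A. A short match to a TRE3G-type promoter lies just upstream of the coding sequence, but it is only a fragment and most likely reflects shared leader sequence rather than a functional Tet-responsive element. The mRuby2 coding sequence (from Entacmaea quadricolor) appears as two fragments, a short 5′ piece and the larger remainder. They are separated by a segment containing the 5′ and 3′ miR-30a flanking sequences, which form a standard scaffold for expressing a synthetic microRNA. This layout is consistent with the name: the synthetic miR-FF4 hairpin sits inside the reporter gene, presumably within an intron that is spliced out, although the annotation does not mark splice sites. By name, a single FF4 target site (TS.FF4x1) follows the coding sequence, probably in the unannotated gap before the bGH polyadenylation signal.

Each transcript therefore yields both mRuby2 mRNA and the microRNA that represses it. This creates a feedforward or negative-feedback arrangement intended to buffer expression against variation in gene dosage. The plasmid serves as a fluorescent readout for characterising dosage-controlled transgene expression.
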