Addgene plasmid #235283: EF1a-mRuby2(miR.FF4)-TS.FF4x1-bGH
Purpose: ComMAND closed-loop circuit regulating mRuby2 with miR-FF4
Depositing lab: Kate Galloway. Depositing organization: Massachusetts Institute of Technology. Publication: Model-guided design of microRNA-based gene circuits supports precise dosage of transgenic cargoes into diverse primary cells. Love KS, Johnstone CP, Peterman EL, Gaglione S, Birnbaum ME, Galloway KE. Cell Syst. 2025 Apr 22:101269. doi: 10.1016/j.cels.2025.101269. PubMed 40300600.
Backbone
  Vector backbone: pShip.USI (upstream inverted)
  Backbone manufacturer: Galloway lab
  Backbone size w/o insert (bp): 2046
  Vector type: Mammalian Expression, Synthetic Biology
Growth in bacteria
  Bacterial resistance: Kanamycin, 50 μg/mL
  Growth temperature: 30°C
  Growth strain: NEB Stable
  Copy number: High Copy
Gene/Insert
  Gene/Insert name: mRuby2
  Species: Entacmaea quadricolor
  Insert size (bp): 711
  Promoter: EF1a (human EF1a)
  Cloning method: Golden Gate
  Sequencing primers: 5′ CATCAGAGATTTTGAGACAC; 3′ gcgtttctacaaactcttcc
Resource information
  A portion of this plasmid was derived from a plasmid made by: Addgene #90236
Terms and licenses: Academic/Nonprofit Terms; Industry Terms: Not Available to Industry
Depositor comments: Alt name: pKG3167 ; Please visit https://doi.org/10.1101/2024.06.25.600629 for bioRxiv preprint.
How to cite: EF1a-mRuby2(miR.FF4)-TS.FF4x1-bGH was a gift from Kate Galloway (Addgene plasmid # 235283 ; http://n2t.net/addgene:235283 ; RRID:Addgene_235283)
