>Addgene plasmid #235283 | EF1a-mRuby2(miR.FF4)-TS.FF4x1-bGH | depositor partial sequence | sequence record 463190 | mRuby2(miR.FF4), mRuby2 with intronic microRNA
ATGGTGTCTAAGGGCGAAGAGCTGATCAAGGAAAATATGCGTATGAAGGTGAGTATGTGCTCGCTTCGGC
AGCACATATACTATGTTTGAATGAGGCTTCAGTACTTTACAGAATCGTTGCCTGCACATCTTGGAAACAC
TTGCTGGGATTACTTCTTCAGGTTAACCCAACAGAAGGCTCGAGTGCTGTTGACAGTGAGCGCCGCTTGA
AGTCTTTAATTAAATAGTGAAGCCACAGATGTATTTAATTAAAGACTTCAAGCGGTGCCTACTGCCTCGG
AGAATTCAAGGGGCTACTTTAGGAGCAATTATCTTGTTTACTAAAACTGAATACCTTGCTATCTCTTTGA
TACATTTTTACAAAGCTGAATTAAAATGGTATAAATTAAATCACTTTTTTCAATTGTTTCCTTTTTTTTC
CTCAGGTGGTCATGGAAGGTTCGGTCAACGGCCACCAATTCAAATGCACAGGTGAAGGAGAAGGCAATCC
GTACATGGGAACTCAAACCATGAGGATCAAAGTCATCGAGGGAGGACCCCTGCCATTTGCCTTTGACATT
CTTGCCACGTCGTTCATGTATGGCAGCCGTACTTTTATCAAGTACCCGAAAGGCATTCCTGATTTCTTTA
AACAGTCCTTTCCTGAGGGTTTTACTTGGGAAAGAGTTACGAGATACGAAGATGGTGGAGTCGTCACCGT
CATGCAGGACACCAGCCTTGAGGATGGCTGTCTCGTTTACCACGTCCAAGTCAGAGGGGTAAACTTTCCC
TCCAATGGTCCCGTGATGCAGAAGAAGACCAAGGGTTGGGAGCCTAATACAGAGATGATGTATCCAGCAG
ATGGTGGTCTGAGGGGATACACTCATATGGCACTGAAAGTTGATGGTGGTGGCCATCTGTCTTGCTCTTT
CGTAACAACTTACAGGTCAAAAAAGACCGTCGGGAACATCAAGATGCCCGGTATCCATGCCGTTGATCAC
CGCCTGGAAAGGTTAGAGGAAAGTGACAATGAAATGTTCGTAGTACAACGCGAACACGCAGTTGCCAAGT
TCGCCGGGCTTGGTGGTGGGATGGACGAGCTGTACAAG
